>Addgene plasmid #26884 | pFA6a-RGS18HIS-TRP1 | depositor full sequence | sequence record 12738 | Author sequence
GAACGCGGCCGCCAGCTGAAGCTTCGTACGCTGCAGGTCGACGGATCCCCGGGTTAATTAACAGGGGTTC
ACATCATCACCACCATCATCATCATCACCACCATCATCATCATCACCACCATCATTAATGAGGCGCGCCA
CTTCTAAATAAGCGAATTTCTTATGATTTATGATTTTTATTATTAAATAAGTTATAAAAAAAATAAGTGT
ATACAAATTTTAAAGTGACTCTTAGGTTTTAAAACGAAAATTCTTATTCTTGAGTAACTCTTTCCTGTAG
GTCAGGTTGCTTTCTCAGGTATAGTATGAGGTCGCTCTTATTGACCACACCTCTACCGGCAGATCCGCTA
GGGATAACAGGGTAATATAGATCTGTACAATCTTGATCCGGAGCTTTTCTTTTTTTGCCGATTAAGAATT
AATTCGGTCGAAAAAAGAAAAGGAGAGGGCCAAGAGGGAGGGCATTGGTGACTATTGAGCACGTGAGTAT
ACGTGATTAAGCACACAAAGGCAGCTTGGAGTATGTCTGTTATTAATTTCACAGGTAGTTCTGGTCCATT
GGTGAAAGTTTGCGGCTTGCAGAGCACAGAGGCCGCAGAATGTGCTCTAGATTCCGATGCTGACTTGCTG
GGTATTATATGTGTGCCCAATAGAAAGAGAACAATTGACCCGGTTATTGCAAGGAAAATTTCAAGTCTTG
TAAAAGCATATAAAAATAGTTCAGGCACTCCGAAATACTTGGTTGGCGTGTTTCGTAATCAACCTAAGGA
GGATGTTTTGGCTCTGGTCAATGATTACGGCATTGATATCGTCCAACTGCATGGAGATGAGTCGTGGCAA
GAATACCAAGAGTTCCTCGGTTTGCCAGTTATTAAAAGACTCGTATTTCCAAAAGACTGCAACATACTAC
TCAGTGCAGCTTCACAGAAACCTCATTCGTTTATTCCCTTGTTTGATTCAGAAGCAGGTGGGACAGGTGA
ACTTTTGGATTGGAACTCGATTTCTGACTGGGTTGGAAGGCAAGAGAGCCCCGAAAGCTTACATTTTATG
TTAGCTGGTGGACTGACGCCAGAAAATGTTGGTGATGCGCTTAGATTAAATGGCGTTATTGGTGTTGATG
TAAGCGGAGGTGTGGAGACAAATGGTGTAAAAGACTCTAACAAAATAGCAAATTTCGTCAAAAATGCTAA
GAAATAGGTTATTACTGAGTAGTATTTATTTAAGTATTGTTTGTGCACTTGCCTGCGGTGTGAAATACCG
CACAGATGCGTAAGGAGGTTTAAACGAGCTCGAATTCATCGATGATATCAGATCCACTAGTGGCCTATGC
GGCCGCGGATCTGCCGGTCTCCCTATAGTGAGTCGTATTAATTTCGATAAGCCAGGTTAACCTGCATTAA
TGAATCGGCCAACGCGCGGGGAGAGGCGGTTTGCGTATTGGGCGCTCTTCCGCTTCCTCGCTCACTGACT
CGCTGCGCTCGGTCGTTCGGCTGCGGCGAGCGGTATCAGCTCACTCAAAGGCGGTAATACGGTTATCCAC
AGAATCAGGGGATAACGCAGGAAAGAACATGTGAGCAAAAGGCCAGCAAAAGGCCAGGAACCGTAAAAAG
GCCGCGTTGCTGGCGTTTTTCCATAGGCTCCGCCCCCCTGACGAGCATCACAAAAATCGACGCTCAAGTC
AGAGGTGGCGAAACCCGACAGGACTATAAAGATACCAGGCGTTTCCCCCTGGAAGCTCCCTCGTGCGCTC
TCCTGTTCCGACCCTGCCGCTTACCGGATACCTGTCCGCCTTTCTCCCTTCGGGAAGCGTGGCGCTTTCT
CAATGCTCACGCTGTAGGTATCTCAGTTCGGTGTAGGTCGTTCGCTCCAAGCTGGGCTGTGTGCACGAAC
CCCCCGTTCAGCCCGACCGCTGCGCCTTATCCGGTAACTATCGTCTTGAGTCCAACCCGGTAAGACACGA
CTTATCGCCACTGGCAGCAGCCACTGGTAACAGGATTAGCAGAGCGAGGTATGTAGGCGGTGCTACAGAG
TTCTTGAAGTGGTGGCCTAACTACGGCTACACTAGAAGGACAGTATTTGGTATCTGCGCTCTGCTGAAGC
CAGTTACCTTCGGAAAAAGAGTTGGTAGCTCTTGATCCGGCAAACAAACCACCGCTGGTAGCGGTGGTTT
TTTTGTTTGCAAGCAGCAGATTACGCGCAGAAAAAAAGGATCTCAAGAAGATCCTTTGATCTTTTCTACG
GGGTCTGACGCTCAGTGGAACGAAAACTCACGTTAAGGGATTTTGGTCATGAGATTATCAAAAAGGATCT
TCACCTAGATCCTTTTAAATTAAAAATGAAGTTTTAAATCAATCTAAAGTATATATGAGTAAACTTGGTC
TGACAGTTACCAATGCTTAATCAGTGAGGCACCTATCTCAGCGATCTGTCTATTTCGTTCATCCATAGTT
GCCTGACTCCCCGTCGTGTAGATAACTACGATACGGGAGGGCTTACCATCTGGCCCCAGTGCTGCAATGA
TACCGCGAGACCCACGCTCACCGGCTCCAGATTTATCAGCAATAAACCAGCCAGCCGGAAGGGCCGAGCG
CAGAAGTGGTCCTGCAACTTTATCCGCCTCCATCCAGTCTATTAATTGTTGCCGGGAAGCTAGAGTAAGT
AGTTCGCCAGTTAATAGTTTGCGCAACGTTGTTGCCATTGCTACAGGCATCGTGGTGTCACGCTCGTCGT
TTGGTATGGCTTCATTCAGCTCCGGTTCCCAACGATCAAGGCGAGTTACATGATCCCCCATGTTGTGCAA
AAAAGCGGTTAGCTCCTTCGGTCCTCCGATCGTTGTCAGAAGTAAGTTGGCCGCAGTGTTATCACTCATG
GTTATGGCAGCACTGCATAATTCTCTTACTGTCATGCCATCCGTAAGATGCTTTTCTGTGACTGGTGAGT
ACTCAACCAAGTCATTCTGAGAATAGTGTATGCGGCGACCGAGTTGCTCTTGCCCGGCGTCAATACGGGA
TAATACCGCGCCACATAGCAGAACTTTAAAAGTGCTCATCATTGGAAAACGTTCTTCGGGGCGAAAACTC
TCAAGGATCTTACCGCTGTTGAGATCCAGTTCGATGTAACCCACTCGTGCACCCAACTGATCTTCAGCAT
CTTTTACTTTCACCAGCGTTTCTGGGTGAGCAAAAACAGGAAGGCAAAATGCCGCAAAAAAGGGAATAAG
GGCGACACGGAAATGTTGAATACTCATACTCTTCCTTTTTCAATATTATTGAAGCATTTATCAGGGTTAT
TGTCTCATGAGCGGATACATATTTGAATGTATTTAGAAAAATAAACAAATAGGGGTTCCGCGCACATTTC
CCCGAAAAGTGCCACCTGACGTCTAAGAAACCATTATTATCATGACATTAACCTATAAAAATAGGCGTAT
CACGAGGCCCTTTCGTCTCGCGCGTTTCGGTGATGACGGTGAAAACCTCTGACACATGCAGCTCCCGGAG
ACGGTCACAGCTTGTCTGTAAGCGGATGCCGGGAGCAGACAAGCCCGTCAGGGCGCGTCAGCGGGTGTTG
GCGGGTGTCGGGGCTGGCTTAACTATGCGGCATCAGAGCAGATTGTACTGAGAGTGCACCATATGGACAT
ATTGTCGTTAGAACGCGGCTACAATTAATACATAACCTTATGTATCATACACATACGATTTAGGTGACAC
TATA
Features (pLannotate 1.2.2; 12 found; start..end, strand, type, name):
    152..339     +  terminator     ADH1 terminator: S. cerevisiae ADH1; transcription terminator for the S. cerevisiae alcohol dehydrogenase 1 (ADH1) gene
    375..522     +  promoter       TRP1 promoter: S. cerevisiae TRP1
    523..1197    +  CDS            TRP1: phosphoribosylanthranilate isomerase, required for tryptophan biosynthesis; S. cerevisiae TRP1; yeast auxotrophic marker
   1244..1277    +  misc_feature   bom (fragment): basis of mobility region from pBR322
   1352..1370    -  promoter       T7 promoter: promoter for bacteriophage T7 RNA polymerase
   1392..1445    -  CDS            lacI (fragment): lac repressor; lacI; The lac repressor binds to the lac operator to inhibit transcription in E. coli. This inhibition can be relieved by adding lactose or isopropyl-β-D-thiogalactopyranoside (IPTG).
   1628..2216    -  rep_origin     ori: high-copy-number ColE1/pMB1/pBR322/pUC origin of replication
   2387..3247    -  CDS            AmpR: β-lactamase; bla; confers resistance to ampicillin, carbenicillin, and related antibiotics
   3248..3352    -  promoter       AmpR promoter: bla
   3447..3482    +  CDS            rop (fragment): Rop protein, which maintains plasmids at low copy number; rop
   3584..3635    +  misc_feature   bom (fragment): basis of mobility region from pBR322
   3698..2       +  promoter       SP6 promoter (across the origin): promoter for bacteriophage SP6 RNA polymerase
