[The description below was written by a language model from this plasmid's Addgene catalogue record and pLannotate feature annotations shown in this document.]
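Description:
pFA6a-RGS18HIS-TRP1 is a PCR-template plasmid of the pFA6a family, used for chromosomal epitope tagging of genes in Saccharomyces cerevisiae rather than for expression from the plasmid itself. It has no yeast replication origin in the annotated features. It is maintained only in E. coli, through a high-copy ColE1/pUC-type origin and an ampicillin resistance gene (β-lactamase with its own promoter). Short fragments of bom, rop and lacI, together with flanking SP6 and T7 promoters, are remnants of the cloning backbone and play no evident role in the tagging function.

The payload is a small insert of about 60 bp, described as an 18xHis tag and named RGS18HIS. The name suggests an RGS-His-type epitope joined to an extended polyhistidine stretch, though the record does not spell out its composition. It was cloned between PacI and AscI sites, both of which are preserved. The tag itself was not picked up by the automated annotation, but by position it would lie in the unannotated region upstream of the ADH1 terminator. That terminator is followed by the TRP1 marker, consisting of the TRP1 promoter and the phosphoribosylanthranilate isomerase coding sequence.

In use, this tag–terminator–marker module is amplified with primers carrying homology to a target locus and integrated by homologous recombination. The result is a C-terminal fusion expressed from the gene's native promoter, with transformants selected by tryptophan prototrophy in a trp1 strain. The polyhistidine tag supports metal-chelate affinity purification, in keeping with the associated work on tagging modules for tandem affinity purification. The deposited sequence is 3,714 nt, which is noticeably smaller than the approximately 5,000 bp backbone size listed in the catalogue.
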