Addgene plasmid #26884: pFA6a-RGS18HIS-TRP1
Depositing lab: Peter Kaiser. Depositing organization: University of California, Irvine. Publication: HB tag modules for PCR-based gene tagging and tandem affinity purification in Saccharomyces cerevisiae. Tagwerker C, Zhang H, Wang X, Larsen LS, Lathrop RH, Hatfield GW, Auer B, Huang L, Kaiser P. Yeast. 2006 Jun . 23(8):623-32. 10.1002/yea.1380 PubMed 16823883.
Backbone
  Vector backbone: pFA6aTRP1
  Backbone size w/o insert (bp): 5000
  Vector type: PCR tagging yeast
  Selectable markers: TRP1
Growth in bacteria
  Bacterial resistance: Ampicillin, 100 μg/mL
  Growth temperature: 37°C
  Growth strain: DH5alpha
  Copy number: High Copy
Gene/Insert
  Gene/Insert name: 18xHis tag
  Insert size (bp): 60
  Cloning method: Restriction Enzyme; 5′ cloning site Pac1 (not destroyed); 3′ cloning site Asc1 (not destroyed)
  Sequencing primers: 5′ na
Terms and licenses: Academic/Nonprofit Terms; Industry Terms: Not Available to Industry
How to cite: pFA6a-RGS18HIS-TRP1 was a gift from Peter Kaiser (Addgene plasmid # 26884 ; http://n2t.net/addgene:26884 ; RRID:Addgene_26884)
