>Addgene plasmid #26884 | pFA6a-RGS18HIS-TRP1 | addgene partial sequence | sequence record 33139 | 26884 with SP6
TACGCTGCAGGTCGACGGATCCCCGGGTTAATTAACAGGGGTTCACATCATCACCACCATCATCATCATC
ACCACCATCATCATCATCACCACCATCATTAATGAGGCGCGCCACTTCTAAATAAGCGAATTTCTTATGA
TTTATGATTTTTATTATTAAATAAGTTATAAAAAAAATAAGTGTATACAAATTTTAAAGTGACTCTTAGG
TTTTAAAACGAAAATTCTTATTCTTGAGTAACTCTTTCCTGTAGGTCAGGTTGCTTTCTCAGGTATAGTA
TGAGGTCGCTCTTATTGACCACACCTCTACCGGCAGATCCGCTAGGGATAACAGGGTAATATAGATCTGT
ACAATCTTGATCCGGAGCTTTTCTTTTTTTGCCGATTAAGAATTAATTCGGTCGAAAAAAGAAAAGGAGA
GGGCCAAGAGGGAGGGCATTGGTGACTATTGAGCACGTGAGTATACGTGATTAAGCACACAAAGGCAGCT
TGGAGTATGTCTGTTATTAATTTCACAGGTAGTTCTGGTCCATTGGTGAAAGTTTGCGGCTTGCAGAGCA
CAGAGGCCGCAGAATGTGCTCTAGATTCCGATGCTGACTTGCTGGGTATTATATGTGTGCCCAATAGAAA
GAGAACAATTGACCCGGTTATTGCAAGGAAAATTTCAAGTCTTGTAAAAGCATATAAAAATAGTTCAGGC
ACTCCGAAATACTTGGTTGGCGTGTTTCGTAATCAACCTAAGGAGGATGTTTTGGCTCTGGTCAATGATT
ACGGCATTGATATCGTCCAACTGCATGGAGATGAGTCGTG
